Addgene plasmid #176646: SZ1-GST-mCherry-RGG
Purpose: SynZip1 linked surfactant protein that localizes to RGG condensate interface
Depositing lab: Daniel Hammer. Depositing organization: University of Pennsylvania. Publication: Incorporation and Assembly of a Light-Emitting Enzymatic Reaction into Model Protein Condensates. Guan M, Garabedian MV, Leutenegger M, Schuster BS, Good MC, Hammer DA. Biochemistry. 2021 Oct 14. doi: 10.1021/acs.biochem.1c00373. PubMed 34648259.
Backbone
  Vector backbone: pBamUK
  Vector type: Bacterial Expression
Growth in bacteria
  Bacterial resistance: Kanamycin, 50 μg/mL
  Growth temperature: 37°C
  Growth strain: DH5alpha
  Copy number: High Copy
Gene/Insert
  Gene/Insert name: SZ1-GST-mCherry-RGG
  Species: Synthetic
Terms and licenses: Academic/Nonprofit Terms; Industry Terms: Not Available to Industry
How to cite: SZ1-GST-mCherry-RGG was a gift from Daniel Hammer (Addgene plasmid # 176646 ; http://n2t.net/addgene:176646 ; RRID:Addgene_176646)
