[The description below was written by a language model from this plasmid's Addgene catalogue record and pLannotate feature annotations shown in this document.]
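Description:
SZ1-GST-mCherry-RGG is a 6,267 bp bacterial expression plasmid built on the pBamUK backbone, which the feature table shows to have a pET-like layout. It is maintained in E. coli through a high-copy ColE1/pUC-type origin and selected with kanamycin via an aph(3')-Ia resistance gene. An f1 phage origin is also present, along with short remnants of a tetracycline resistance gene that are leftovers of the vector lineage rather than functional markers.

Expression is driven by a T7 promoter with an adjacent lac operator and the strong T7 gene 10 ribosome binding site. A lacI gene under its own promoter is carried on the plasmid, so transcription is repressed until induction with IPTG in a host that supplies T7 RNA polymerase, and a T7 terminator closes the unit. The synthetic open reading frame encodes, in order, SynZip1 (a heterospecific synthetic coiled-coil peptide), Schistosoma japonicum glutathione S-transferase, the red fluorescent protein mCherry, and an RGG domain annotated as a fragment of C. elegans LAF-1. A C-terminal polyhistidine tag suitable for affinity purification follows. SynZip1 is not annotated separately, but an unannotated stretch between the RBS and GST is consistent with its position in the construct name.

According to the record, the protein acts as a surfactant-like amphiphile. The disordered RGG domain associates with RGG protein condensates, and the protein as a whole localizes to the condensate interface. mCherry allows this localization to be visualised, and SynZip1 offers a handle for recruiting a partner carrying the cognate coiled coil. The associated work concerns assembling an enzymatic light-emitting reaction in model condensates.
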