Features (pLannotate 1.2.2; 18 found; start..end, strand, type, name):
    202..219     +  CDS            9xHis (fragment): 9xHis affinity tag
    229..278     +  CDS            SET1 (fragment): solubility-enhancement tag derived from T7 phage gene 10B
    286..333     +  terminator     T7 terminator: transcription terminator for bacteriophage T7 RNA polymerase
    370..798     +  rep_origin     f1 ori (sequence partly withheld): f1 bacteriophage origin of replication; arrow indicates direction of (+) strand synthesis
    874..931     +  promoter       AmpR promoter (fragment): bla
    940..1755    -  CDS            KanR: aminoglycoside phosphotransferase; aph(3')-Ia; confers resistance to kanamycin in bacteria or G418 (Geneticin®) in eukaryotes
   1908..2496    +  rep_origin     ori: high-copy-number ColE1/pMB1/pBR322/pUC origin of replication
   2690..2789    -  CDS            TcR (fragment): tetracycline efflux protein; tet; confers resistance to tetracycline
   2804..2825    -  protein_bind   CAP binding site: CAP binding activates transcription in the presence of cAMP. E. coli catabolite activator protein
   2838..3920    -  CDS            lacI: lac repressor; lacI; The lac repressor binds to the lac operator to inhibit transcription in E. coli. This inhibition can be relieved by adding lactose or isopropyl-β-D-thiogalactopyranoside (IPTG).
   3921..3998    -  promoter       lacI promoter: lacI
   4006..4285    -  CDS            TcR (fragment): tetracycline efflux protein; tet; confers resistance to tetracycline
   4307..4325    +  promoter       T7 promoter: promoter for bacteriophage T7 RNA polymerase
   4326..4350    +  protein_bind   lac operator: The lac repressor binds to the lac operator to inhibit transcription in E. coli. This inhibition can be relieved by adding lactose or isopropyl-β-D-thiogalactopyranoside (IPTG). lac repressor encoded by lacI
   4365..4387    +  RBS            RBS: efficient ribosome binding site from bacteriophage T7 gene 10 (Olins and Rangwala, 1989)
   4543..5193    +  CDS            GST: glutathione S-transferase from Schistosoma japonicum
   5203..5910    +  CDS            mCherry: mCherry is a basic (constitutively fluorescent) red fluorescent protein published in 2004, derived from Discosoma sp.. It is reported to be a very rapidly-maturing monomer with low acid sensitivity.
   5959..195     +  CDS            laf-1 (fragment) (across the origin): DDX3_CAEEL - Experimental evidence at protein level: Swiss-Prot protein existence level 1. Multifunctional ATP-dependent RNA helicase (PubMed:27546789). Plays a role in RNA remodeling, but is not required for RNA unwinding (PubMed:27546789). Binds to RNA in a concentration-dependent manner to stimulate annealing between two complementary strands of RNA (PubMed:26015579, PubMed:27546789). This process is also dependent upon ATP; ATP reduces binding to RNA and subsequently diminishes RNA annealing (PubMed:27546789). Involved in many cellular processes, which do not necessarily require its ATPase
>Addgene plasmid #176646 | SZ1-GST-mCherry-RGG | addgene full sequence | sequence record 346300 | Addgene NGS Result
GGCGGTGGCGGTGGCAATCGTGGCTATAACAATAACCGTGGTGGCGGTGGCGGTGGCTACAATCGCCAGG
ATCGTGGTGACGGTGGCAGCTCTAACTTTTCGCGCGGTGGCTATAATAACCGTGATGAAGGCAGCGACAA
CCGCGGTAGTGGCCGTTCCTACAATAACGATCGTCGCGACAATGGTGGCGATGGCCTCGAGCACCACCAC
CACCACCACTGAGATCCGGCTGCTAACAAAGCCCGAAAGGAAGCTGAGTTGGCTGCTGCCACCGCTGAGC
AATAACTAGCATAACCCCTTGGGGCCTCTAAACGGGTCTTGAGGGGTTTTTTGCTGAAAGGAGGAACTAT
ATCCGGATTGGCGAATGGG
[124 nt withheld, positions 370-493]
C
[91 nt withheld, positions 495-585]
A
[49 nt withheld, positions 587-635]
CCTTTGACGTTGGAGTCCACGTTCTTT
[37 nt withheld, positions 663-699]
ACCCTATCTCGGTCTATTCTTTTGATTTATAAGGGATTTTGCCGATTTCGGCCTATTGGTTAAAAAATGA
GCTGATTTAACAAAAATTTAACGCGAATTTTAACAAAATATTAACGCTTACAATTTAGGTGGCACTTTTC
GGGGTACCCAGGTGGCACTTTTCGGGGAAATGTGCGCGGAACCCCTATTTGTTTATTTTTCTAAATACAT
TCAAATATGTATCCGCTCATGAATTAATTCTTAGAAAAACTCATCGAGCATCAAATGAAACTGCAATTTA
TTCATATCAGGATTATCAATACCATATTTTTGAAAAAGCCGTTTCTGTAATGAAGGAGAAAACTCACCGA
GGCAGTTCCATAGGATGGCAAGATCCTGGTATCGGTCTGCGATTCCGACTCGTCCAACATCAATACAACC
TATTAATTTCCCCTCGTCAAAAATAAGGTTATCAAGTGAGAAATCACCATGAGTGACGACTGAATCCGGT
GAGAATGGCAAAAGTTTATGCATTTCTTTCCAGACTTGTTCAACAGGCCAGCCATTACGCTCGTCATCAA
AATCACTCGCATCAACCAAACCGTTATTCATTCGTGATTGCGCCTGAGCGAGACGAAATACGCGATCGCT
GTTAAAAGGACAATTACAAACAGGAATCGAATGCAACCGGCGCAGGAACACTGCCAGCGCATCAACAATA
TTTTCACCTGAATCAGGATATTCTTCTAATACCTGGAATGCTGTTTTCCCGGGGATCGCAGTGGTGAGTA
ACCATGCATCATCAGGAGTACGGATAAAATGCTTGATGGTCGGAAGAGGCATAAATTCCGTCAGCCAGTT
TAGTCTGACCATCTCATCTGTAACATCATTGGCAACGCTACCTTTGCCATGTTTCAGAAACAACTCTGGC
GCATCGGGCTTCCCATACAATCGATAGATTGTCGCACCTGATTGCCCGACATTATCGCGAGCCCATTTAT
ACCCATATAAATCAGCATCCATGTTGGAATTTAATCGCGGCCTAGAGCAAGACGTTTCCCGTTGAATATG
GCTCATAACACCCCTTGTATTACTGTTTATGTAAGCAGACAGTTTTATTGTTCATGACCAAAATCCCTTA
ACGTGACCTAGGTCATGACCAAAATCCCTTAACGTGAGTTTTCGTTCCACTGAGCGTCAGACCCCGTAGA
AAAGATCAAAGGATCTTCTTGAGATCCTTTTTTTCTGCGCGTAATCTGCTGCTTGCAAACAAAAAAACCA
CCGCTACCAGCGGTGGTTTGTTTGCCGGATCAAGAGCTACCAACTCTTTTTCCGAAGGTAACTGGCTTCA
GCAGAGCGCAGATACCAAATACTGTTCTTCTAGTGTAGCCGTAGTTAGGCCACCACTTCAAGAACTCTGT
AGCACCGCCTACATACCTCGCTCTGCTAATCCTGTTACCAGTGGCTGCTGCCAGTGGCGATAAGTCGTGT
CTTACCGGGTTGGACTCAAGACGATAGTTACCGGATAAGGCGCAGCGGTCGGGCTGAACGGGGGGTTCGT
GCACACAGCCCAGCTTGGAGCGAACGACCTACACCGAACTGAGATACCTACAGCGTGAGCTATGAGAAAG
CGCCACGCTTCCCGAAGGGAGAAAGGCGGACAGGTATCCGGTAAGCGGCAGGGTCGGAACAGGAGAGCGC
ACGAGGGAGCTTCCAGGGGGAAACGCCTGGTATCTTTATAGTCCTGTCGGGTTTCGCCACCTCTGACTTG
AGCGTCGATTTTTGTGATGCTCGTCAGGGGGGCGGAGCCTATGGAAAAACGCCAGCAACGCGGCCTTTTT
ACGGTTCCTGGCCTTTTGCTGGCCTTTTGCTCACATGTTCTTTCCTGCGTTATCCCCTGATTCTGTGGAT
AACCGTATTACCGCCTTTGAGTGAGCTGATACCGCTCGCCGCAGCCGAACGACCGAGCGCAGCGAGTCAG
TGAGCGAGGAAGCGGAAGAGCGCCATAATCCATGATAAAGAAGACAGTCATAAGTGCGGCGACGATAGTC
ATGCCCCGCGCCCACCGGAAGGAGCTGACTGGGTTGAAGGCTCTCAAGGGCATCGGTCGAGATCCCGGTG
CCTAATGAGTGAGCTAACTTACATTAATTGCGTTGCGCTCACTGCCCGCTTTCCAGTCGGGAAACCTGTC
GTGCCAGCTGCATTAATGAATCGGCCAACGCGCGGGGAGAGGCGGTTTGCGTATTGGGCGCCAGGGTGGT
TTTTCTTTTCACCAGTGAGACGGGCAACAGCTGATTGCCCTTCACCGCCTGGCCCTGAGAGAGTTGCAGC
AAGCGGTCCACGCTGGTTTGCCCCAGCAGGCGAAAATCCTGTTTGATGGTGGTTAACGGCGGGATATAAC
ATGAGCTGTCTTCGGTATCGTCGTATCCCACTACCGAGATATCCGCACCAACGCGCAGCCCGGACTCGGT
AATGGCGCGCATTGCGCCCAGCGCCATCTGATCGTTGGCAACCAGCATCGCAGTGGGAACGATGCCCTCA
TTCAGCATTTGCATGGTTTGTTGAAAACCGGACATGGCACTCCAGTCGCCTTCCCGTTCCGCTATCGGCT
GAATTTGATTGCGAGTGAGATATTTATGCCAGCCAGCCAGACGCAGACGCGCCGAGACAGAACTTAATGG
GCCCGCTAACAGCGCGATTTGCTGGTGACCCAATGCGACCAGATGCTCCACGCCCAGTCGCGTACCGTCT
TCATGGGAGAAAATAATACTGTTGATGGGTGTCTGGTCAGAGACATCAAGAAATAACGCCGGAACATTAG
TGCAGGCAGCTTCCACAGCAATGGCATCCTGGTCATCCAGCGGATAGTTAATGATCAGCCCACTGACGCG
TTGCGCGAGAAGATTGTGCACCGCCGCTTTACAGGCTTCGACGCCGCTTCGTTCTACCATCGACACCACC
ACGCTGGCACCCAGTTGATCGGCGCGAGATTTAATCGCCGCGACAATTTGCGACGGCGCGTGCAGGGCCA
GACTGGAGGTGGCAACGCCAATCAGCAACGACTGTTTGCCCGCCAGTTGTTGTGCCACGCGGTTGGGAAT
GTAATTCAGCTCCGCCATCGCCGCTTCCACTTTTTCCCGCGTTTTCGCAGAAACGTGGCTGGCCTGGTTC
ACCACGCGGGAAACGGTCTGATAAGAGACACCGGCATACTCTGCGACATCGTATAACGTTACTGGTTTCA
CATTCACCACCCTGAATTGACTCTCTTCCGGGCGCTATCATGCCATACCGCGAAAGGTTTTGCGCCATTC
GATGGTGTCCGGGATCTCGACGCTCTCCCTTATGCGACTCCTGCATTAGGAAGCAGCCCAGTAGTAGGTT
GAGGCCGTTGAGCACCGCCGCCGCAAGGAATGGTGCATGCAAGGAGATGGCGCCCAACAGTCCCCCGGCC
ACGGGGCCTGCCACCATACCCACGCCGAAACAAGCGCTCATGAGCCCGAAGTGGCGAGCCCGATCTTCCC
CATCGGTGATGTCGGCGATATAGGCGCCAGCAACCGCACCTGTGGCGCCGGTGATGCCGGCCACGATGCG
TCCGGCGTAGAGGATCGAGATCTCGATCCCGCGAAATTAATACGACTCACTATAGGGGAATTGTGAGCGG
ATAACAATTCCCCTCTAGAAATAATTTTGTTTAACTTTAAGAAGGAGATATACATAATGAACTTGGTAGC
CCAGCTTGAGAACGAAGTTGCGAGTCTGGAAAACGAAAACGAGACGTTGAAGAAAAAGAACTTGCACAAG
AAAGATTTGATTGCCTACTTGGAAAAGGAAATTGCCAATCTGCGTAAAAAGATTGAGGAATCGATGTCCC
CTATACTAGGTTATTGGAAAATTAAGGGCCTTGTGCAACCCACTCGACTTCTTTTGGAATATCTTGAAGA
AAAATATGAAGAGCATTTGTATGAGCGCGATGAAGGTGATAAATGGCGAAACAAAAAGTTTGAATTGGGT
TTGGAGTTTCCCAATCTTCCTTATTATATTGATGGTGATGTTAAATTAACACAGTCTATGGCCATCATAC
GTTATATAGCTGACAAGCACAACATGTTGGGTGGTTGTCCAAAAGAGCGTGCAGAGATTTCAATGCTTGA
AGGAGCGGTTTTGGATATTAGATACGGTGTTTCGAGAATTGCATATAGTAAAGACTTTGAAACTCTCAAA
GTTGATTTTCTTAGCAAGCTACCTGAAATGCTGAAAATGTTCGAAGATCGTTTATGTCATAAAACATATT
TAAATGGTGATCATGTAACCCATCCTGACTTCATGTTGTATGACGCTCTTGATGTTGTTTTATACATGGA
CCCAATGTGCCTGGATGCGTTCCCAAAATTAGTTTGTTTTAAAAAACGTATTGAAGCTATCCCACAAATT
GATAAGTACTTGAAATCCAGCAAGTATATAGCATGGCCTTTGCAGGGCTGGCAAGCCACGTTTGGTGGTG
GCGACCATCCTCCAGGATCCGGTATGGTGAGCAAGGGCGAGGAGGACAACATGGCGATCATCAAGGAGTT
TATGCGGTTCAAGGTGCACATGGAAGGTTCTGTCAATGGACACGAATTTGAAATCGAGGGTGAGGGGGAA
GGACGCCCATACGAGGGGACCCAAACTGCGAAGCTTAAAGTTACAAAGGGGGGTCCGTTGCCGTTTGCTT
GGGATATCTTATCACCGCAGTTCATGTATGGCAGCAAAGCTTACGTCAAACACCCAGCAGATATTCCTGA
TTATCTTAAATTGTCGTTCCCCGAAGGCTTCAAGTGGGAACGGGTAATGAACTTCGAAGATGGAGGGGTA
GTTACGGTCACCCAGGATTCTTCTCTGCAAGATGGCGAGTTCATTTACAAAGTGAAACTTAGAGGCACAA
ATTTCCCCTCTGATGGACCCGTTATGCAGAAGAAAACGATGGGGTGGGAGGCATCTAGTGAGCGTATGTA
TCCAGAAGATGGGGCTTTAAAAGGGGAGATCAAACAGCGTCTGAAGTTGAAAGACGGCGGTCATTATGAT
GCCGAGGTCAAAACTACGTACAAGGCAAAAAAGCCAGTTCAGTTGCCTGGTGCTTACAACGTGAATATCA
AACTTGATATCACAAGCCACAATGAGGATTATACCATTGTTGAACAATATGAAAGAGCAGAGGGCCGGCA
CAGTACAGGCGGTATGGATGAGTTGTATAAAGGCGGCGGATCTGAGAATTTATATTTCCAGGGCGAATTC
GGGAAGCTTATGGAATCCAATCAATCCAATAACGGTGGCTCGGGTAATGCCGCTCTGAATCGTGGTGGCC
GCTACGTGCCGCCGCATCTGCGTGGTGGCGATGGTGGTGCAGCAGCAGCTGCATCTGCTGGCGGTGATGA
CCGTCGCGGCGGTGCGGGCGGTGGCGGTTATCGTCGCGGCGGTGGCAATAGTGGTGGCGGTGGCGGTGGC
GGTTATGATCGTGGTTACAATGACAACCGTGATGACCGCGATAACCGTGGCGGTTCCGGCGGTTACGGTC
GTGATCGTAATTATGAAGACCGTGGTTACAACGGCGGT
