>Addgene plasmid #176646 | SZ1-GST-mCherry-RGG | depositor partial sequence | sequence record 342254 | SZ1-GST-mCherry-RGG sequence 2094 bps
ATGAACTTGGTAGCCCAGCTTGAGAACGAAGTTGCGAGTCTGGAAAACGAAAACGAGACGTTGAAGAAAA
AGAACTTGCACAAGAAAGATTTGATTGCCTACTTGGAAAAGGAAATTGCCAATCTGCGTAAAAAGATTGA
GGAATCGATGTCCCCTATACTAGGTTATTGGAAAATTAAGGGCCTTGTGCAACCCACTCGACTTCTTTTG
GAATATCTTGAAGAAAAATATGAAGAGCATTTGTATGAGCGCGATGAAGGTGATAAATGGCGAAACAAAA
AGTTTGAATTGGGTTTGGAGTTTCCCAATCTTCCTTATTATATTGATGGTGATGTTAAATTAACACAGTC
TATGGCCATCATACGTTATATAGCTGACAAGCACAACATGTTGGGTGGTTGTCCAAAAGAGCGTGCAGAG
ATTTCAATGCTTGAAGGAGCGGTTTTGGATATTAGATACGGTGTTTCGAGAATTGCATATAGTAAAGACT
TTGAAACTCTCAAAGTTGATTTTCTTAGCAAGCTACCTGAAATGCTGAAAATGTTCGAAGATCGTTTATG
TCATAAAACATATTTAAATGGTGATCATGTAACCCATCCTGACTTCATGTTGTATGACGCTCTTGATGTT
GTTTTATACATGGACCCAATGTGCCTGGATGCGTTCCCAAAATTAGTTTGTTTTAAAAAACGTATTGAAG
CTATCCCACAAATTGATAAGTACTTGAAATCCAGCAAGTATATAGCATGGCCTTTGCAGGGCTGGCAAGC
CACGTTTGGTGGTGGCGACCATCCTCCAGGATCCGGTATGGTCAGCAAGGGCGAGGAGGACAACATGGCG
ATCATCAAGGAGTTTATGCGGTTCAAGGTGCACATGGAAGGTTCTGTCAATGGACACGAATTTGAAATCG
AGGGTGAGGGGGAAGGACGCCCATACGAGGGGACCCAAACTGCGAAGCTTAAAGTTACAAAGGGGGGTCC
GTTGCCGTTTGCTTGGGATATCTTATCACCGCAGTTCATGTATGGCAGCAAAGCTTACGTCAAACACCCA
GCAGATATTCCTGATTATCTTAAATTGTCGTTCCCCGAAGGCTTCAAGTGGGAACGGGTAATGAACTTCG
AAGATGGAGGGGTAGTTACGGTCACCCAGGATTCTTCTCTGCAAGATGGCGAGTTCATTTACAAAGTGAA
ACTTAGAGGCACAAATTTCCCCTCTGATGGACCCGTTATGCAGAAGAAAACGATGGGGTGGGAGGCATCT
AGTGAGCGTATGTATCCAGAAGATGGGGCTTTAAAAGGGGAGATCAAACAGCGTCTGAAGTTGAAAGACG
GCGGTCATTATGATGCCGAGGTCAAAACTACGTACAAGGCAAAAAAGCCAGTTCAGTTGCCTGGTGCTTA
CAACGTGAATATCAAACTTGATATCACAAGCCACAATGAGGATTATACCATTGTTGAACAATATGAAAGA
GCAGAGGGCCGGCACAGTACAGGCGGTATGGATGAGTTGTATAAAGGCGGCGGATCTGAGAATTTATATT
TCCAGGGCGAATTCGGGAAGCTTATGGAATCCAATCAATCCAATAACGGTGGCTCGGGTAATGCCGCTCT
GAATCGTGGTGGCCGCTACGTGCCGCCGCATCTGCGTGGTGGCGATGGTGGTGCAGCAGCAGCTGCATCT
GCTGGCGGTGATGACCGTCGCGGCGGTGCGGGCGGTGGCGGTTATCGTCGCGGCGGTGGCAATAGTGGTG
GCGGTGGCGGTGGCGGTTATGATCGTGGTTACAATGACAACCGTGATGACCGCGATAACCGTGGCGGTTC
CGGCGGTTACGGTCGTGATCGTAATTATGAAGACCGTGGTTACAACGGCGGTGGCGGTGGCGGTGGCAAT
CGTGGCTATAACAATAACCGTGGTGGCGGTGGCGGTGGCTACAATCGCCAGGATCGTGGTGACGGTGGCA
GCTCTAACTTTTCGCGCGGTGGCTATAATAACCGTGATGAAGGCAGCGACAACCGCGGTAGTGGCCGTTC
CTACAATAACGATCGTCGCGACAATGGTGGCGATGGCCTCGAGCACCACCACCACCACCACTGA
